>Addgene plasmid #171946 | EGFP-PIK3C2G | addgene full sequence | sequence record 337698 | Addgene NGS Result
TAGTTATTAATAGTAATCAATTACGGGGTCATTAGTTCATAGCCCATATATGGAGTTCCGCGTTACATAA
CTTACGGTAAATGGCCCGCCTGGCTGACCGCCCAACGACCCCCGCCCATTGACGTCAATAATGACGTATG
TTCCCATAGTAACGCCAATAGGGACTTTCCATTGACGTCAATGGGTGGAGTATTTACGGTAAACTGCCCA
CTTGGCAGTACATCAAGTGTATCATATGCCAAGTACGCCCCCTATTGACGTCAATGACGGTAAATGGCCC
GCCTGGCATTATGCCCAGTACATGACCTTATGGGACTTTCCTACTTGGCAGTACATCTACGTATTAGTCA
TCGCTATTACCATGGTGATGCGGTTTTGGCAGTACATCAATGGGCGTGGATAGCGGTTTGACTCACGGGG
ATTTCCAAGTCTCCACCCCATTGACGTCAATGGGAGTTTGTTTTGGCACCAAAATCAACGGGACTTTCCA
AAATGTCGTAACAACTCCGCCCCATTGACGCAAATGGGCGGTAGGCGTGTACGGTGGGAGGTCTATATAA
GCAGAGCTGGTTTAGTGAACCGTCAGATCCGCTAGCGCTACCGGTCGCCACCATGGTGAGCAAGGGCGAG
GAGCTGTTCACCGGGGTGGTGCCCATCCTGGTCGAGCTGGACGGCGACGTAAACGGCCACAAGTTCAGCG
TGTCCGGCGAGGGCGAGGGCGATGCCACCTACGGCAAGCTGACCCTGAAGTTCATCTGCACCACCGGCAA
GCTGCCCGTGCCCTGGCCCACCCTCGTGACCACCCTGACCTACGGCGTGCAGTGCTTCAGCCGCTACCCC
GACCACATGAAGCAGCACGACTTCTTCAAGTCCGCCATGCCCGAAGGCTACGTCCAGGAGCGCACCATCT
TCTTCAAGGACGACGGCAACTACAAGACCCGCGCCGAGGTGAAGTTCGAGGGCGACACCCTGGTGAACCG
CATCGAGCTGAAGGGCATCGACTTCAAGGAGGACGGCAACATCCTGGGGCACAAGCTGGAGTACAACTAC
AACAGCCACAACGTCTATATCATGGCCGACAAGCAGAAGAACGGCATCAAGGTGAACTTCAAGATCCGCC
ACAACATCGAGGACGGCAGCGTGCAGCTCGCCGACCACTACCAGCAGAACACCCCCATCGGCGACGGCCC
CGTGCTGCTGCCCGACAACCACTACCTGAGCACCCAGTCCGCCCTGAGCAAAGACCCCAACGAGAAGCGC
GATCACATGGTCCTGCTGGAGTTCGTGACCGCCGCCGGGATCACTCTCGGCATGGACGAGCTGTACAAGT
CCGGACTCAGATCTCGAGCTCAAGCTTCGAATTCTGCAGTCGACATGGCATATTCTTGGCAAACGGATCC
AAATCCTAATGAATCACACGAAAAGCAGTATGAACACCAAGAATTTCTCTTTGTAAATCAACCCCATTCT
TCTAGCCAAGTCAGTCTGGGTTTTGATCAGATAGTAGATGAGATCAGTGGCAAAATTCCACACTACGAGA
GTGAAATTGATGAAAACACCTTTTTTGTGCCCACTGCACCAAAATGGGACTCAACAGGGCATTCATTAAA
TGAAGCACACCAAATATCCTTGAATGAATTCACTTCTAAAAGCCGTGAACTCTCCTGGCATCAAGTTAGC
AAAGCACCAGCAATTGGTTTTAGTCCTTCTGTGTTACCAAAACCTCAAAATACGAATAAAGAATGCTCCT
GGGGAAGCATAGGAAAACATCATGGTGCTGATGATTCCAGATTCAGTATTTTAGCTCTATCATTCACAAG
TTTGGATAAAATTAATCTAGAGAAAGAATTAGAAAATGAAAATCATAACTACCATATAGGATTTGAAAGT
AGCATTCCTCCAACAAATTCATCCTTCTCAAGTGACTTCATGCCGAAAGAAGAGAATAAAAGGAGTGGAC
ATGTGAACATTGTGGAACCATCTTTGATGCTTTTGAAAGGCTCTCTTCAACCCGGAATGTGGGAAAGTAC
ATGGCAGAAGAATATAGAGTCAATAGGTTGTTCCATTCAGCTAGTGGAAGTACCTCAAAGCAGCAATACG
AGTCTGGCCTCTTTTTGCAACAAAGTAAAAAAAATCAGAGAAAGATATCATGCAGCTGATGTTAATTTCA
ATTCTGGGAAGATCTGGAGCACTACTACAGCATTTCCGTATCAGCTCTTTTCTAAGACCAAGTTTAATAT
ACATATTTTTATTGATAACTCAACACAACCTCTTCATTTTATGCCATGTGCTAATTATCTTGTCAAAGAT
CTAATTGCAGAAATTCTGCATTTTTGCACAAATGACCAGCTACTCCCCAAAGATCATATTCTAAGTGTAT
GTGGCTCTGAAGAATTTTTACAAAACGACCACTGTTTGGGGAGCCACAAAATGTTTCAAAAAGATAAATC
TGTTATTCAGCTCCACCTGCAGAAAAGTAGGGAAGCTCCAGGAAAGCTATCTCGAAAGCATGAAGAGGAC
CACAGTCAGTTTTATCTGAATCAACTTCTAGAATTTATGCATATTTGGAAAGTATCCAGACAATGTCTCT
TAACACTCATCAGAAAATATGACTTCCACCTGAAATACCTATTGAAAACCCAGGAAAACGTGTATAATAT
TATTGAAGAAGTTAAAAAAATATGCAGTGTTCTAGGGTGTGTGGAAACCAAACAAATTACAGATGCAGTA
AATGAACTAAGTCTAATTCTTCAGAGAAAAGGAGAGAATTTTTATCAAAGTTCAGAGACTTCAGCAAAAG
GCTTGATAGAGAAGGTAACAACTGAACTATCCACATCCATCTACCAGCTAATCAATGTCTACTGTAACAG
CTTTTATGCAGATTTTCAGCCTGTAAATGTACCTAGATGCACTTCCTATCTAAATCCCGGGCTTCCTTCC
CACCTCAGCTTCACAGTGTATGCAGCACACAACATTCCAGAAACCTGGGTGCACAGGATCAATTTTCCCC
TTGAAATAAAGTCACTTCCAAGGGAATCCATGCTCACTGTAAAACTGTTTGGGATTGCCTGTGCAACCAA
CAATGCAAATTTACTGGCGTGGACTTGTCTTCCACTGTTTCCAAAAGAAAAATCCATTCTCGGGTCTATG
CTGTTCAGCATGACATTACAGAGTGAGCCTCCCGTAGAAATGATAACTCCAGGAGTGTGGGATGTAAGTC
AGCCATCCCCGGTGACCCTGCAGATTGATTTTCCAGCTACTGGGTGGGAGTATATGAAACCTGATTCTGA
AGAGAATAGAAGTAATCTTGAAGAGCCACTAAAGGAGTGTATAAAACATATTGCCAGACTTTCACAGAAA
CAGACTCCCCTACTACTCTCTGAAGAAAAGAAAAGATATTTATGGTTTTATCGCTTCTACTGCAATAATG
AAAACTGCTCCCTTCCTTTAGTCCTGGGTAGTGCCCCTGGATGGGATGAAAGGACTGTTTCAGAAATGCA
TACCATTTTGAGAAGATGGACATTTTCTCAACCTTTAGAGGCTCTTGGGCTTTTGACTTCCAGTTTTCCA
GATCAAGAAATTCGTAAAGTGGCAGTTCAACAATTAGACAACCTCTTGAATGATGAACTACTGGAATATC
TCCCACAGCTAGTTCAGGCTGTCAAGTTTGAATGGAACCTTGAGAGTCCTTTAGTGCAACTTCTACTCCA
CCGCTCCTTGCAGAGCATCCAGGTTGCCCATCGTCTTTACTGGCTGCTAAAAAATGCAGAAAATGAAGCT
TATTTTAAAAGCTGGTATCAGAAGCTACTAGCTGCTCTCCAATTCTGTGCAGGTAAAGCCTTGAATGATG
AGTTTTCCAAGGAGCAGAAACTTATCAAAATTCTGGGAGATATTGGGGAAAGAGTCAAGTCTGCCAGTGA
CCATCAAAGACAGGAGGTACTGAAGAAAGAAATTGGCAGACTAGAAGAGTTCTTTCAAGATGTAAATACT
TGTCATCTTCCTCTGAACCCTGCCCTATGTATAAAAGGGATTGATCACGATGCATGTTCATATTTTACAT
CTAATGCTTTGCCATTGAAGATTACTTTCATCAATGCTAATCTGATGGGCAAAAACATCAGCATTATTTT
TAAGGCTGGAGATGATCTTCGTCAGGATATGCTTGTTCTGCAGCTTATTCAAGTGATGGACAATATTTGG
CTGCAGGAAGGCTTGGATATGCAAATGATCATTTATAGATGTCTATCCACAGGAAAAGACCAAGGATTGG
TGCAGATGGTACCTGATGCTGTGACCCTAGCAAAGATTCATCGCCATTCTGGACTGATAGGACCATTGAA
AGAAAATACAATTAAAAAGTGGTTCAGTCAGCACAACCACTTAAAGGCAGATTATGAAAAGGCCTTGAGG
AACTTTTTCTACTCCTGTGCTGGCTGGTGTGTGGTAACATTCATCCTGGGAGTATGTGACCGTCACAATG
ATAATATCATGCTGACAAAGTCGGGCCACATGTTTCATATTGACTTTGGAAAATTCTTAGGTCATGCACA
AACATTTGGAGGGATAAAAAGGGACCGAGCTCCTTTCATTTTTACTTCAGAGATGGAATACTTTATTACA
GAGGGTGGGAAAAACCCACAGCATTTTCAAGATTTTGTGGAACTTTGCTGTCGTGCTTATAATATTATCA
GAAAGCACAGCCAACTGCTCTTGAACCTGCTGGAAATGATGCTGTATGCAGGACTGCCTGAGCTAAGTGG
AATTCAAGACCTGAAATATGTGTATAATAATCTTCGTCCACAAGACACAGACCTGGAAGCAACAAGTCAT
TTTACCAAGAAAATAAAGGAAAGTCTGGAGTGTTTCCCTGTTAAATTGAATAACTTGATCCACACACTTG
CACAAATGTCAGCCATAAGCCCTGCCAAATCTACTTCACAGACTTTTCCTCAGGAATCCTGTTTGCTGAG
TACAACTAGGTCGATTGAAAGAGCAACAATTTTAGGGTTCAGCAAGAAATCCAGTAATCTGTATCTGATC
CAGGTGACACACAGCAACAACGAAACAAGCCTGACAGAAAAATCATTTGAGCAGTTTTCAAAACTTCACA
GCCAACTTCAGAAGCAGTTTGCATCACTGACTCTCCCAGAGTTTCCTCATTGGTGGCACCTACCTTTTAC
AAATTCAGATCACAGAAGATTCAGAGATCTAAATCATTACATGGAACAGATATTAAATGTATCACATGAA
GTTACAAACAGTGATTGTGTACTTAGCTTTTTCCTCTCTGAGGCTGTGCAACAAACAGTTGAAGAATCAT
CACCTGTGTACCTAGGTGAGAAGTTTCCAGACAAGAAGCCTAAGGTGCAGTTAGTCATATCCTACGAGGA
TGTGAAGCTGACCATACTAGTGAAACACATGAAAAACATTCATCTCCCAGATGGCTCTGCGCCCAGTGCA
CATGTTGAATTTTATCTTTTACCATATCCCAGTGAAGTTCGTAGGAGGAAAACAAAATCTGTTCCAAAAT
GTACGGACCCAACTTACAATGAAATTGTAGTATATGATGAAGTCACAGAGCTCCAAGGACATGTCTTAAT
GCTTATTGTGAAGAGTAAAACTGTATTTGTGGGAGCAATTAACATCCGACTCTGTAGTGTCCCACTCGAT
AAAGAAAAATGGTATCCATTAGGAAACAGTATAATTTGACCGCGGGCCCGGGATCCACCGGATCTAGATA
ACTGATCATAATCAGCCATACCACATTTGTAGAGGTTTTACTTGCTTTAAAAAACCTCCCACACCTCCCC
CTGAACCTGAAACATAAAATGAATGCAATTGTTGTTGTTAACTTGTTTATTGCAGCTTATAATGGTTACA
AATAAAGCAATAGCATCACAAATTTCACAAATAAAGCATTTTTTTCACTGCATTCTAGTTGTGGTTTGTC
CAAACTCATCAATGTATCTTAACGCGTAAATTGTAAGCGTTAATATTTTGTTAAAATTCGCGTTAAATTT
TTGTTAAATCAGCTCATTTTTTAACCAATAGGCCGAAATCGGCAAAATCCCTTATAAATCAAAAGAATAG
ACCGAGATAGGGT
[37 nt withheld, positions 6104-6140]
AAAGAACGTGGACTCCAACGTCAAAGG
[49 nt withheld, positions 6168-6216]
T
[91 nt withheld, positions 6218-6308]
G
[124 nt withheld, positions 6310-6433]
CAGGTGGCACTTTTCGGGGAAATGTGCGCGGAACCCCTATTTGTTTATTTTTCTAAATACATTCAAATAT
GTATCCGCTCATGAGACAATAACCCTGATAAATGCTTCAATAATATTGAAAAAGGAAGAGTCCTGAGGCG
GAAAGAACCAGCTGTGGAATGTGTGTCAGTTAGGGTGTGGAAAGTCCCCAGGCTCCCCAGCAGGCAGAAG
TATGCAAAGCATGCATCTCAATTAGTCAGCAACCAGGTGTGGAAAGTCCCCAGGCTCCCCAGCAGGCAGA
AGTATGCAAAGCATGCATCTCAATTAGTCAGCAACCATAGTCCCGCCCCTAACTCCGCCCATCCCGCCCC
TAACTCCGCCCAGTTCCGCCCATTCTCCGCCCCATGGCTGACTAATTTTTTTTATTTATGCAGAGGCCGA
GGCCGCCTCGGCCTCTGAGCTATTCCAGAAGTAGTGAGGAGGCTTTTTTGGAGGCCTAGGCTTTTGCAAA
GATCGATCAAGAGACAGGATGAGGATCGTTTCGCATGATTGAACAAGATGGATTGCACGCAGGTTCTCCG
GCCGCTTGGGTGGAGAGGCTATTCGGCTATGACTGGGCACAACAGACAATCGGCTGCTCTGATGCCGCCG
TGTTCCGGCTGTCAGCGCAGGGGCGCCCGGTTCTTTTTGTCAAGACCGACCTGTCCGGTGCCCTGAATGA
ACTGCAAGACGAGGCAGCGCGGCTATCGTGGCTGGCCACGACGGGCGTTCCTTGCGCAGCTGTGCTCGAC
GTTGTCACTGAAGCGGGAAGGGACTGGCTGCTATTGGGCGAAGTGCCGGGGCAGGATCTCCTGTCATCTC
ACCTTGCTCCTGCCGAGAAAGTATCCATCATGGCTGATGCAATGCGGCGGCTGCATACGCTTGATCCGGC
TACCTGCCCATTCGACCACCAAGCGAAACATCGCATCGAGCGAGCACGTACTCGGATGGAAGCCGGTCTT
GTCGATCAGGATGATCTGGACGAAGAGCATCAGGGGCTCGCGCCAGCCGAACTGTTCGCCAGGCTCAAGG
CGAGCATGCCCGACGGCGAGGATCTCGTCGTGACCCATGGCGATGCCTGCTTGCCGAATATCATGGTGGA
AAATGGCCGCTTTTCTGGATTCATCGACTGTGGCCGGCTGGGTGTGGCGGACCGCTATCAGGACATAGCG
TTGGCTACCCGTGATATTGCTGAAGAGCTTGGCGGCGAATGGGCTGACCGCTTCCTCGTGCTTTACGGTA
TCGCCGCTCCCGATTCGCAGCGCATCGCCTTCTATCGCCTTCTTGACGAGTTCTTCTGAGCGGGACTCTG
GGGTTCGAAATGACCGACCAAGCGACGCCCAACCTGCCATCACGAGATTTCGATTCCACCGCCGCCTTCT
ATGAAAGGTTGGGCTTCGGAATCGTTTTCCGGGACGCCGGCTGGATGATCCTCCAGCGCGGGGATCTCAT
GCTGGAGTTCTTCGCCCACCCTAGGGGGAGGCTAACTGAAACACGGAAGGAGACAATACCGGAAGGAACC
CGCGCTATGACGGCAATAAAAAGACAGAATAAAACGCACGGTGTTGGGTCGTTTGTTCATAAACGCGGGG
TTCGGTCCCAGGGCTGGCACTCTGTCGATACCCCACCGAGACCCCATTGGGGCCAATACGCCCGCGTTTC
TTCCTTTTCCCCACCCCACCCCCCAAGTTCGGGTGAAGGCCCAGGGCTCGCAGCCAACGTCGGGGCGGCA
GGCCCTGCCATAGCCTCAGGTTACTCATATATACTTTAGATTGATTTAAAACTTCATTTTTAATTTAAAA
GGATCTAGGTGAAGATCCTTTTTGATAATCTCATGACCAAAATCCCTTAACGTGAGTTTTCGTTCCACTG
AGCGTCAGACCCCGTAGAAAAGATCAAAGGATCTTCTTGAGATCCTTTTTTTCTGCGCGTAATCTGCTGC
TTGCAAACAAAAAAACCACCGCTACCAGCGGTGGTTTGTTTGCCGGATCAAGAGCTACCAACTCTTTTTC
CGAAGGTAACTGGCTTCAGCAGAGCGCAGATACCAAATACTGTTCTTCTAGTGTAGCCGTAGTTAGGCCA
CCACTTCAAGAACTCTGTAGCACCGCCTACATACCTCGCTCTGCTAATCCTGTTACCAGTGGCTGCTGCC
AGTGGCGATAAGTCGTGTCTTACCGGGTTGGACTCAAGACGATAGTTACCGGATAAGGCGCAGCGGTCGG
GCTGAACGGGGGGTTCGTGCACACAGCCCAGCTTGGAGCGAACGACCTACACCGAACTGAGATACCTACA
GCGTGAGCTATGAGAAAGCGCCACGCTTCCCGAAGGGAGAAAGGCGGACAGGTATCCGGTAAGCGGCAGG
GTCGGAACAGGAGAGCGCACGAGGGAGCTTCCAGGGGGAAACGCCTGGTATCTTTATAGTCCTGTCGGGT
TTCGCCACCTCTGACTTGAGCGTCGATTTTTGTGATGCTCGTCAGGGGGGCGGAGCCTATGGAAAAACGC
CAGCAACGCGGCCTTTTTACGGTTCCTGGCCTTTTGCTGGCCTTTTGCTCACATGTTCTTTCCTGCGTTA
TCCCCTGATTCTGTGGATAACCGTATTACCGCCATGCAT
Features (pLannotate 1.2.2; 16 found; start..end, strand, type, name):
     61..364     +  enhancer       CMV enhancer: human cytomegalovirus immediate early enhancer
    365..568     +  promoter       CMV promoter: human cytomegalovirus (CMV) immediate early promoter
    613..1329    +  CDS            EGFP: EGFP is a basic (constitutively fluorescent) green fluorescent protein published in 1996, derived from Aequorea victoria. It is reported to be a rapidly-maturing weak dimer with moderate acid sensitivity.
   1330..1374    +  misc_feature   MCS (fragment): multiple cloning site
   1375..5706    +  CDS            PIK3C2G: P3C2G_HUMAN - Experimental evidence at protein level: Swiss-Prot protein existence level 1. Generates phosphatidylinositol 3-phosphate (PtdIns3P) and phosphatidylinositol 3,4-bisphosphate (PtdIns(3,4)P2) that act as second messengers. May play a role in SDF1A-stimulated chemotaxis (By similarity). From Homo sapiens (Human).
   5709..5731    +  misc_feature   MCS (fragment): multiple cloning site
   5743..5827    +  CDS            large T antigen (fragment): large T antigen from SV40 (simian virus 40)
   5850..5971    +  polyA_signal   SV40 poly(A) signal: SV40 polyadenylation signal
   6005..6433    -  rep_origin     f1 ori (sequence partly withheld): f1 bacteriophage origin of replication; arrow indicates direction of (+) strand synthesis
   6460..6564    +  promoter       AmpR promoter: bla
   6566..6923    +  promoter       SV40 promoter: SV40 enhancer and early promoter
   6958..7752    +  CDS            NeoR/KanR: aminoglycoside phosphotransferase from Tn5; aph(3')-II (or nptII); confers resistance to neomycin, kanamycin, and G418 (Geneticin®)
   7773..7925    +  CDS            ble (fragment): BLE_KLEPN - Experimental evidence at protein level: Swiss-Prot protein existence level 1. Binding protein with a strong affinity to the bleomycin family of antibiotics. Binds to CL990; an antimitotic-antibiotic compound. From Klebsiella pneumoniae.
   7984..8031    +  polyA_signal   HSV TK poly(A) signal: herpes simplex virus thymidine kinase polyadenylation signal (Cole and Stacy, 1985)
   8122..8138    -  polyA_signal   bGH poly(A) signal (fragment): bovine growth hormone polyadenylation signal
   8360..8948    +  rep_origin     ori: high-copy-number ColE1/pMB1/pBR322/pUC origin of replication
