[The description below was written by a language model from this plasmid's Addgene catalogue record and pLannotate feature annotations shown in this document.]
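Description:
EGFP-PIK3C2G is a mammalian expression plasmid of about 9.1 kb built on the pEGFP-C1 backbone. It produces human PIK3C2G, the class II phosphoinositide 3-kinase C2 gamma, as a fusion with EGFP at its N terminus. Transcription is driven by the human cytomegalovirus immediate early enhancer and promoter. The EGFP coding sequence comes first, followed by a short remnant of the multiple cloning site that serves as a linker, and then the PIK3C2G open reading frame of roughly 4.3 kb. An SV40 polyadenylation signal terminates the transcript. The short large T antigen fragment annotated just upstream of that signal most likely reflects SV40-derived sequence flanking the poly(A) region, not a functional coding element.

A high-copy ColE1/pUC-type origin supports propagation in bacteria, and an f1 origin is also present. One NeoR/KanR (Tn5 aminoglycoside phosphotransferase) gene provides selection in both hosts. A bacterial bla-type promoter and the SV40 enhancer/early promoter sit in tandem upstream of it, and an HSV TK polyadenylation signal lies downstream, so it confers kanamycin resistance in E. coli and G418 resistance in transfected mammalian cells. The small ble and bGH poly(A) fragments in the feature table appear to be partial annotation matches in backbone sequence.

PIK3C2G generates PtdIns3P and PtdIns(3,4)P2, which act as second messengers. The fluorescent fusion allows the kinase to be overexpressed and its location followed in living or fixed cells. The associated study examined PI(3,4)P2-mediated membrane tubulation in integrin trafficking and invasive cell migration.
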