Addgene plasmid #171946: EGFP-PIK3C2G
Purpose: Expresses PIK3C2G in mammalian cells
Depositing lab: Cheng-han Yu. Publication: PI(3,4)P2-mediated membrane tubulation promotes integrin trafficking and invasive cell migration. Feng Z, Yu CH. Proc Natl Acad Sci U S A. 2021 May 11;118(19). pii: 2017645118. doi: 10.1073/pnas.2017645118. PubMed 33947811.
Backbone
  Vector backbone: pEGFP-C1
  Vector type: Mammalian Expression
  Selectable markers: Neomycin (select with G418)
Growth in bacteria
  Bacterial resistance: Kanamycin, 50 μg/mL
  Growth temperature: 37°C
  Growth strain: DH5alpha
  Copy number: Unknown
Gene/Insert
  Gene/Insert name: PIK3C2G
  Species: H. sapiens (human)
  GenBank ID: BC130277.1
  Entrez Gene: PIK3C2G (a.k.a. PI3K-C2-gamma, PI3K-C2GAMMA)
  Tag / fusion protein: EGFP (N terminal on backbone)
Terms and licenses: Academic/Nonprofit Terms; Industry Terms: Not Available to Industry
How to cite: EGFP-PIK3C2G was a gift from Cheng-han Yu (Addgene plasmid # 171946 ; http://n2t.net/addgene:171946 ; RRID:Addgene_171946)
