>Addgene plasmid #171946 | EGFP-PIK3C2G | depositor partial sequence | sequence record 333433 | CMV forward
CCAGTTTTGGAGCTTATAGCAGAGCTGGTTTAGTGAACCGTCAGATCCGCTAGCGCTACCGGTCGCCACC
ATGGTGAGCAAGGGCGAGGAGCTGTTCACCGGGGTGGTGCCCATCCTGGTCGAGCTGGACGGCGACGTAA
ACGGCCACAAGTTCAGCGTGTCCGGCGAGGGCGAGGGCGATGCCACCTACGGCAAGCTGACCCTGAAGTT
CATCTGCACCACCGGCAAGCTGCCCGTGCCCTGGCCCACCCTCGTGACCACCCTGACCTACGGCGTGCAG
TGCTTCAGCCGCTACCCCGACCACATGAAGCAGCACGACTTCTTCAAGTCCGCCATGCCCGAAGGCTACG
TCCAGGAGCGCACCATCTTCTTCAAGGACGACGGCAACTACAAGACCCGCGCCGAGGTGAAGTTCGAGGG
CGACACCCTGGTGAACCGCATCGAGCTGAAGGGCATCGACTTCAAGGAGGACGGCAACATCCTGGGGCAC
AAGCTGGAGTACAACTACAACAGCCACAACGTCTATATCATGGCCGACAAGCAGAAGAACGGCATCAAGG
TGAACTTCAAGATCCGCCACAACATCGAGGACGGCAGCGTGCAGCTCGCCGACCACTACCAGCAGAACAC
CCCCATCGGCGACGGCCCCGTGCTGCTGCCCGACAACCACTACCTGAGCACCCAGTCCGCCCTGAGCAAA
GACCCCAACGAGAAGCGCGATCACATGGTCCTGCTGGAGTTCGTGACCGCCGCCGGGATCACTCTCGGCA
TGGACGAGCTGTACAAGTCCGGACTCAGATCTCGAGCTCAAGCTTCGAATTCTGCAGTCGACATGGCATA
TTCTTGGCAAACGGATCCAAATCCTAATGAATCACACGAAAAGCAGTATGAACACCAAGAATTTCTCTTT
GTAAATCAACCCCATTCTTCTAGCCAAGTCAGTCTGGGTTTTGATCAGATAGTAGATGAGATCAGTGGCA
AATTCCACACTACGAGAGTGAAATTGATGAAACACCTTTTTGTGCCCACTGCACAAATGGGACTCAACAG
GCATTCATAAATGAGCACACCAATATCCTGATGATTCACTCTAAAGCGTGACTCTCCTGGCATCAGTAGC
AAGCACCAGCATGTTTAGTCTTCTGGTTACCAAACCTCAATCGAATAAGAATGCTCTGGGGAGCATGGAA
ACACCAGGGGCTGAAGATCGATTCGATTAGCCTCTCTCTCCGTTGGTAAATTATTCCTGGAAGATTGAAT
GTGAA
