>Addgene plasmid #171946 | EGFP-PIK3C2G | depositor partial sequence | sequence record 333434 | SV40 reverse
AAGGACGTTATAGCTGCATAAACAAGTTAACAACAACAATTGCATTCATTTTATGTTTCAGGTTCAGGGG
GAGGTGTGGGAGGTTTTTTAAAGCAAGTAAAACCTCTACAAATGTGGTATGGCTGATTATGATCAGTTAT
CTAGATCCGGTGGATCCCGGGCCCGCGGTCAAATTATACTGTTTCCTAATGGATACCATTTTTCTTTATC
GAGTGGGACACTACAGAGTCGGATGTTAATTGCTCCCACAAATACAGTTTTACTCTTCACAATAAGCATT
AAGACATGTCCTTGGAGCTCTGTGACTTCATCATATACTACAATTTCATTGTAAGTTGGGTCCGTACATT
TTGGAACAGATTTTGTTTTCCTCCTACGAACTTCACTGGGATATGGTAAAAGATAAAATTCAACATGTGC
ACTGGGCGCAGAGCCATCTGGGAGATGAATGTTTTTCATGTGTTTCACTAGTATGGTCAGCTTCACATCC
TCGTAGGATATGACTAACTGCACCTTAGGCTTCTTGTCTGGAAACTTCTCACCTAGGTACACAGGTGATG
ATTCTTCAACTGTTTGTTGCACAGCCTCAGAGAGGAAAAAGCTAAGTACACAATCACTGTTTGTAACTTC
ATGTGATACATTTAATATCTGTTCCATGTAATGATTTAGATCTCTGAATCTTCTGTGATCTGAATTTGTA
AAAGGTAGGTGCCACCAATGAGGAAACTCTGGGAGAGTCAGTGATGCAAACTGCTTCTGAAGTTGGCTGT
GAAGTTTTGAAAACTGCTCAAATGATTTTTCTGTCACGCTTGTTTCGTTGTTGCTGTGTGTCACCTGCTC
AGATACAGATTACTGGATTTCTTGCTGAACCCTAAAATTGTTGCTCTTTCAATCGACCTAGTTGTACTCA
GCAAACAGGATTCCTGAGAAAAGTCTGTGAAGTAGATTTGGCAGGCTTATGGCTGACATTGTGCAAGTGT
GTGGATCAAGTTATTCAATTTAACAGGAAACACTCCAGACTTTCCTTTATTTCTTGTAAATGACTGTGCT
TCAGGTCTGTGTCTGTGACGAGATATATACACATATTTCAGTCTGATTCACTTAGCTCAGCAGTCTGCAT
AAGCATCATTTCAGCAGTCAGAAGCGTGCTGTGCTTTCTGAAAATATTATAGCACGACAGCAGTCCAAAA
TCTGAATGCTGGGTTCCCACCCTCTGTTAATAAGAATTCACTCTCTGAGAGTAAATGTGAAAGGGAGG
